>Addgene plasmid #164050 | pcDNA-NBid-PhoCl1-CBid | addgene full sequence | sequence record 322535 | Addgene NGS Result
GACGGATCGGGAGATCTCCCGATCCCCTATGGTGCACTCTCAGTACAATCTGCTCTGATGCCGCATAGTT
AAGCCAGTATCTGCTCCCTGCTTGTGTGTTGGAGGTCGCTGAGTAGTGCGCGAGCAAAATTTAAGCTACA
ACAAGGCAAGGCTTGACCGACAATTGCATGAAGAATCTGCTTAGGGTTAGGCGTTTTGCGCTGCTTCGCG
ATGTACGGGCCAGATATACGCGTTGACATTGATTATTGACTAGTTATTAATAGTAATCAATTACGGGGTC
ATTAGTTCATAGCCCATATATGGAGTTCCGCGTTACATAACTTACGGTAAATGGCCCGCCTGGCTGACCG
CCCAACGACCCCCGCCCATTGACGTCAATAATGACGTATGTTCCCATAGTAACGCCAATAGGGACTTTCC
ATTGACGTCAATGGGTGGAGTATTTACGGTAAACTGCCCACTTGGCAGTACATCAAGTGTATCATATGCC
AAGTACGCCCCCTATTGACGTCAATGACGGTAAATGGCCCGCCTGGCATTATGCCCAGTACATGACCTTA
TGGGACTTTCCTACTTGGCAGTACATCTACGTATTAGTCATCGCTATTACCATGGTGATGCGGTTTTGGC
AGTACATCAATGGGCGTGGATAGCGGTTTGACTCACGGGGATTTCCAAGTCTCCACCCCATTGACGTCAA
TGGGAGTTTGTTTTGGCACCAAAATCAACGGGACTTTCCAAAATGTCGTAACAACTCCGCCCCATTGACG
CAAATGGGCGGTAGGCGTGTACGGTGGGAGGTCTATATAAGCAGAGCTCTCTGGCTAACTAGAGAACCCA
CTGCTTACTGGCTTATCGAAATTAATACGACTCACTATAGGGAGACCCAAGCTGGCTAGCGCCACCATGG
ATTGTGAGGTCAATAACGGTTCATCTCTCCGAGACGAATGCATAACGAACTTGCTCGTTTTCGGCTTTCT
GCAATCCTGCAGCGATAATTCTTTCAGAAGAGAACTTGACGCTCTTGGACATGAACTCCCAGTACTCGCT
CCACAGTGGGAAGGCTACGATGAGGGATCCGTGATCCCTGACTACTTCAAGCAGAGCTTCCCCGAGGGCT
ACAGCTGGGAGCGCAGCATGACCTACGAGGACGGCGGCATCTGCATCGCCACCAACGACATCACAATGGA
GGGGGACAGCTTCATCAACAAGATCCACTTCAAGGGCACGAACTTCCCCCCCAACGGCCCCGTGATGCAG
AAGAGGACCGTGGGCTGGGAGGCCAGCACCGAGAAGATGTACGAGCGCGACGGCGTGCTGAAGGGCGACG
TGAAGATGAAGCTGCTGCTGAAGGGCGGCGGCCACTATCGCTGCGACTACCGCACCACCTACAAGGTCAA
GCAGAAGCCCGTAAAGCTGCCCGACTACCACTTCGTGGACCACCGCATCGAGATCCTGAGCCACGACAAG
GACTACAACAAGGTGAAGCTGTACGAGCACGCCGTGGCCCGCAACTCCACCGACAGCATGGACGAGCTGT
ACAAGGGTGGCAGCGGTGGCATGGTGAGCAAGGGCGAGGAGACCATTACAAGCGTGATCAAGCCTGACAT
GAAGAACAAGCTGCGCATGGAGGGCAACGTGAACGGCCACGCCTTCGTGATCGAGGGCGAGGGCAGCGGC
AAGCCCTTCGAGGGCATCCAGACGATTGATTTGGAGGTGAAGGAGGGCGCCCCGCTGCCCTTCGCCTACG
ACATCCTGACCACCGCCTTCCACTACGGCAACCGCGTGTTCACCAAGTACCCACGGGGTACCCTTCAAAC
CGATGGAAACCGATCATCTCATTCAAGGTTGGGGCGAATTGAAGCAGATAGTGAGAGTCAGGAGGACATA
ATACGCAATATAGCTCGACACCTTGCACAGGTCGGTGATAGCATGGACCGCTCTATCCCCCCAGGTTTGG
TTAACGGATTGGCCCTGCAACTGCGAAACACTTCAAGGAGTGAAGAAGATAGAAATCGAGACCTGGCGAC
CGCGCTTGAACAGCTTCTTCAAGCCTATCCCAGAGATATGGAGAAGGAAAAAACAATGCTCGTGCTCGCA
CTGCTGCTGGCAAAGAAAGTAGCCTCTAACACACCATCCCTCTTGAGAGACGTCTTCCATACCACGGTAA
ATTTCATAAACCAGAACCTTAGGACGTATGTGCGGAGTCTTGCTCGCAATGGTATGACTGAGTTTCTTCA
ACCCGTGCCCCTCAATGCGTGGTTGCTCAGGTTGAACAAGTAACTCGAGTCTAGAGGGCCCGTTTAAACC
CGCTGATCAGCCTCGACTGTGCCTTCTAGTTGCCAGCCATCTGTTGTTTGCCCCTCCCCCGTGCCTTCCT
TGACCCTGGAAGGTGCCACTCCCACTGTCCTTTCCTAATAAAATGAGGAAATTGCATCGCATTGTCTGAG
TAGGTGTCATTCTATTCTGGGGGGTGGGGTGGGGCAGGACAGCAAGGGGGAGGATTGGGAAGACAATAGC
AGGCATGCTGGGGATGCGGTGGGCTCTATGGCTTCTGAGGCGGAAAGAACCAGCTGGGGCTCTAGGGGGT
ATCCCC
[124 nt withheld, positions 2597-2720]
C
[91 nt withheld, positions 2722-2812]
A
[49 nt withheld, positions 2814-2862]
CCTTTGACGTTGGAGTCCACGTTCTTT
[37 nt withheld, positions 2890-2926]
ACCCTATCTCGGTCTATTCTTTTGATTTATAAGGGATTTTGCCGATTTCGGCCTATTGGTTAAAAAATGA
GCTGATTTAACAAAAATTTAACGCGAATTAATTCTGTGGAATGTGTGTCAGTTAGGGTGTGGAAAGTCCC
CAGGCTCCCCAGCAGGCAGAAGTATGCAAAGCATGCATCTCAATTAGTCAGCAACCAGGTGTGGAAAGTC
CCCAGGCTCCCCAGCAGGCAGAAGTATGCAAAGCATGCATCTCAATTAGTCAGCAACCATAGTCCCGCCC
CTAACTCCGCCCATCCCGCCCCTAACTCCGCCCAGTTCCGCCCATTCTCCGCCCCATGGCTGACTAATTT
TTTTTATTTATGCAGAGGCCGAGGCCGCCTCTGCCTCTGAGCTATTCCAGAAGTAGTGAGGAGGCTTTTT
TGGAGGCCTAGGCTTTTGCAAAAAGCTCCCGGGAGCTTGTATATCCATTTTCGGATCTGATCAAGAGACA
GGATGAGGATCGTTTCGCATGATTGAACAAGATGGATTGCACGCAGGTTCTCCGGCCGCTTGGGTGGAGA
GGCTATTCGGCTATGACTGGGCACAACAGACAATCGGCTGCTCTGATGCCGCCGTGTTCCGGCTGTCAGC
GCAGGGGCGCCCGGTTCTTTTTGTCAAGACCGACCTGTCCGGTGCCCTGAATGAACTGCAGGACGAGGCA
GCGCGGCTATCGTGGCTGGCCACGACGGGCGTTCCTTGCGCAGCTGTGCTCGACGTTGTCACTGAAGCGG
GAAGGGACTGGCTGCTATTGGGCGAAGTGCCGGGGCAGGATCTCCTGTCATCTCACCTTGCTCCTGCCGA
GAAAGTATCCATCATGGCTGATGCAATGCGGCGGCTGCATACGCTTGATCCGGCTACCTGCCCATTCGAC
CACCAAGCGAAACATCGCATCGAGCGAGCACGTACTCGGATGGAAGCCGGTCTTGTCGATCAGGATGATC
TGGACGAAGAGCATCAGGGGCTCGCGCCAGCCGAACTGTTCGCCAGGCTCAAGGCGCGCATGCCCGACGG
CGAGGATCTCGTCGTGACCCATGGCGATGCCTGCTTGCCGAATATCATGGTGGAAAATGGCCGCTTTTCT
GGATTCATCGACTGTGGCCGGCTGGGTGTGGCGGACCGCTATCAGGACATAGCGTTGGCTACCCGTGATA
TTGCTGAAGAGCTTGGCGGCGAATGGGCTGACCGCTTCCTCGTGCTTTACGGTATCGCCGCTCCCGATTC
GCAGCGCATCGCCTTCTATCGCCTTCTTGACGAGTTCTTCTGAGCGGGACTCTGGGGTTCGAAATGACCG
ACCAAGCGACGCCCAACCTGCCATCACGAGATTTCGATTCCACCGCCGCCTTCTATGAAAGGTTGGGCTT
CGGAATCGTTTTCCGGGACGCCGGCTGGATGATCCTCCAGCGCGGGGATCTCATGCTGGAGTTCTTCGCC
CACCCCAACTTGTTTATTGCAGCTTATAATGGTTACAAATAAAGCAATAGCATCACAAATTTCACAAATA
AAGCATTTTTTTCACTGCATTCTAGTTGTGGTTTGTCCAAACTCATCAATGTATCTTATCATGTCTGTAT
ACCGTCGACCTCTAGCTAGAGCTTGGCGTAATCATGGTCATAGCTGTTTCCTGTGTGAAATTGTTATCCG
CTCACAATTCCACACAACATACGAGCCGGAAGCATAAAGTGTAAAGCCTGGGGTGCCTAATGAGTGAGCT
AACTCACATTAATTGCGTTGCGCTCACTGCCCGCTTTCCAGTCGGGAAACCTGTCGTGCCAGCTGCATTA
ATGAATCGGCCAACGCGCGGGGAGAGGCGGTTTGCGTATTGGGCGCTCTTCCGCTTCCTCGCTCACTGAC
TCGCTGCGCTCGGTCGTTCGGCTGCGGCGAGCGGTATCAGCTCACTCAAAGGCGGTAATACGGTTATCCA
CAGAATCAGGGGATAACGCAGGAAAGAACATGTGAGCAAAAGGCCAGCAAAAGGCCAGGAACCGTAAAAA
GGCCGCGTTGCTGGCGTTTTTCCATAGGCTCCGCCCCCCTGACGAGCATCACAAAAATCGACGCTCAAGT
CAGAGGTGGCGAAACCCGACAGGACTATAAAGATACCAGGCGTTTCCCCCTGGAAGCTCCCTCGTGCGCT
CTCCTGTTCCGACCCTGCCGCTTACCGGATACCTGTCCGCCTTTCTCCCTTCGGGAAGCGTGGCGCTTTC
TCATAGCTCACGCTGTAGGTATCTCAGTTCGGTGTAGGTCGTTCGCTCCAAGCTGGGCTGTGTGCACGAA
CCCCCCGTTCAGCCCGACCGCTGCGCCTTATCCGGTAACTATCGTCTTGAGTCCAACCCGGTAAGACACG
ACTTATCGCCACTGGCAGCAGCCACTGGTAACAGGATTAGCAGAGCGAGGTATGTAGGCGGTGCTACAGA
GTTCTTGAAGTGGTGGCCTAACTACGGCTACACTAGAAGAACAGTATTTGGTATCTGCGCTCTGCTGAAG
CCAGTTACCTTCGGAAAAAGAGTTGGTAGCTCTTGATCCGGCAAACAAACCACCGCTGGTAGCGGTGGTT
TTTTTGTTTGCAAGCAGCAGATTACGCGCAGAAAAAAAGGATCTCAAGAAGATCCTTTGATCTTTTCTAC
GGGGTCTGACGCTCAGTGGAACGAAAACTCACGTTAAGGGATTTTGGTCATGAGATTATCAAAAAGGATC
TTCACCTAGATCCTTTTAAATTAAAAATGAAGTTTTAAATCAATCTAAAGTATATATGAGTAAACTTGGT
CTGACAGTTACCAATGCTTAATCAGTGAGGCACCTATCTCAGCGATCTGTCTATTTCGTTCATCCATAGT
TGCCTGACTCCCCGTCGTGTAGATAACTACGATACGGGAGGGCTTACCATCTGGCCCCAGTGCTGCAATG
ATACCGCGAGACCCACGCTCACCGGCTCCAGATTTATCAGCAATAAACCAGCCAGCCGGAAGGGCCGAGC
GCAGAAGTGGTCCTGCAACTTTATCCGCCTCCATCCAGTCTATTAATTGTTGCCGGGAAGCTAGAGTAAG
TAGTTCGCCAGTTAATAGTTTGCGCAACGTTGTTGCCATTGCTACAGGCATCGTGGTGTCACGCTCGTCG
TTTGGTATGGCTTCATTCAGCTCCGGTTCCCAACGATCAAGGCGAGTTACATGATCCCCCATGTTGTGCA
AAAAAGCGGTTAGCTCCTTCGGTCCTCCGATCGTTGTCAGAAGTAAGTTGGCCGCAGTGTTATCACTCAT
GGTTATGGCAGCACTGCATAATTCTCTTACTGTCATGCCATCCGTAAGATGCTTTTCTGTGACTGGTGAG
TACTCAACCAAGTCATTCTGAGAATAGTGTATGCGGCGACCGAGTTGCTCTTGCCCGGCGTCAATACGGG
ATAATACCGCGCCACATAGCAGAACTTTAAAAGTGCTCATCATTGGAAAACGTTCTTCGGGGCGAAAACT
CTCAAGGATCTTACCGCTGTTGAGATCCAGTTCGATGTAACCCACTCGTGCACCCAACTGATCTTCAGCA
TCTTTTACTTTCACCAGCGTTTCTGGGTGAGCAAAAACAGGAAGGCAAAATGCCGCAAAAAAGGGAATAA
GGGCGACACGGAAATGTTGAATACTCATACTCTTCCTTTTTCAATATTATTGAAGCATTTATCAGGGTTA
TTGTCTCATGAGCGGATACATATTTGAATGTATTTAGAAAAATAAACAAATAGGGGTTCCGCGCACATTT
CCCCGAAAAGTGCCACCTGACGTC
Features (pLannotate 1.2.2; 22 found; start..end, strand, type, name):
     28..80      -  misc_feature   bom (fragment): basis of mobility region from pBR322
    235..614     +  enhancer       CMV enhancer: human cytomegalovirus immediate early enhancer
    615..818     +  promoter       CMV promoter: human cytomegalovirus (CMV) immediate early promoter
    814..847     +  LTR            5' LTR (truncated) (fragment): truncated 5' long terminal repeat (LTR) from HIV-1
    863..881     +  promoter       T7 promoter: promoter for bacteriophage T7 RNA polymerase
    907..1062    +  CDS            Bid (fragment): BID_MOUSE - Experimental evidence at protein level: Swiss-Prot protein existence level 1. Induces caspases and apoptosis. Counters the protective effect of Bcl-2. The major proteolytic product p15 BID allows the release of cytochrome c. From Mus musculus (Mouse).
   1081..1806    +  CDS            PhoCl: photocleavable protein that separates into two fragments upon exposure to violet light (Zhang et al., 2017)
   1813..2226    +  CDS            Bid (fragment): BID_MOUSE - Experimental evidence at protein level: Swiss-Prot protein existence level 1. Induces caspases and apoptosis. Counters the protective effect of Bcl-2. The major proteolytic product p15 BID allows the release of cytochrome c. From Mus musculus (Mouse).
   2327..2551    +  polyA_signal   bGH poly(A) signal: bovine growth hormone polyadenylation signal
   2555..2576    +  promoter       SV40 promoter (fragment): SV40 enhancer and early promoter
   2597..3025    +  rep_origin     f1 ori (sequence partly withheld): f1 bacteriophage origin of replication; arrow indicates direction of (+) strand synthesis
   3039..3368    +  promoter       SV40 promoter: SV40 enhancer and early promoter
   3435..4226    +  CDS            neo: KKA2_KLEPN - Also known as kan, nptII. Experimental evidence at protein level: Swiss-Prot protein existence level 1. Resistance to kanamycin, neomycin, paromomycin, ribostamycin, butirosin and gentamicin B. From Klebsiella pneumoniae.
   4250..4408    +  CDS            ble (fragment): BLE_KLEPN - Experimental evidence at protein level: Swiss-Prot protein existence level 1. Binding protein with a strong affinity to the bleomycin family of antibiotics. Binds to CL990; an antimitotic-antibiotic compound. From Klebsiella pneumoniae.
   4403..4524    +  polyA_signal   SV40 poly(A) signal: SV40 polyadenylation signal
   4597..4613    -  protein_bind   lac operator: The lac repressor binds to the lac operator to inhibit transcription in E. coli. This inhibition can be relieved by adding lactose or isopropyl-β-D-thiogalactopyranoside (IPTG). lac repressor encoded by lacI
   4621..4651    -  promoter       lac promoter: promoter for the E. coli lac operon
   4666..4687    -  protein_bind   CAP binding site: CAP binding activates transcription in the presence of cAMP. E. coli catabolite activator protein
   4700..4792    -  CDS            lacI (fragment): lac repressor; lacI; The lac repressor binds to the lac operator to inhibit transcription in E. coli. This inhibition can be relieved by adding lactose or isopropyl-β-D-thiogalactopyranoside (IPTG).
   4975..5563    -  rep_origin     ori: high-copy-number ColE1/pMB1/pBR322/pUC origin of replication
   5734..6594    -  CDS            AmpR: β-lactamase; bla; confers resistance to ampicillin, carbenicillin, and related antibiotics
   6595..6699    -  promoter       AmpR promoter: bla
