[The description below was written by a language model from this plasmid's Addgene catalogue record and pLannotate feature annotations shown in this document.]
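Description:
pcDNA-NBid-PhoCl1-CBid is a mammalian expression plasmid built on the pcDNA3.1+ backbone, designed for optogenetic control of apoptosis. It is propagated in E. coli as a high-copy plasmid through its ColE1/pUC-type origin and selected with ampicillin via the β-lactamase gene. An f1 origin is also present. For mammalian cells, the backbone carries a neomycin phosphotransferase cassette driven by the SV40 enhancer/early promoter and terminated by an SV40 polyadenylation signal, which allows G418 selection of stable transfectants. The catalogue lists a total size of 6,709 bp, while the sequenced record is 6,730 nt. The short hits to an HIV-1 LTR, ble, lacI and a second SV40 promoter are only fragments and most likely reflect residual backbone sequence or annotation matches, not functional elements.

The payload is a synthetic open reading frame of about 1.36 kb, cloned between NheI and XhoI and preceded by a Kozak sequence. It is transcribed from the CMV immediate-early enhancer/promoter and terminated by the bovine growth hormone polyadenylation signal. A T7 promoter lies just upstream of the insert. The coding sequence places the photocleavable protein PhoCl1 between an N-terminal fragment and a larger C-terminal fragment of Bid, both of which the feature table matches to mouse Bid. Bid is a pro-apoptotic protein whose proteolytic product promotes cytochrome c release and caspase activation. PhoCl splits into two pieces on exposure to violet light, so illumination presumably separates the two Bid portions in a way that mimics the natural activating cleavage, although the record does not spell out this mechanism. The stated purpose is optogenetic manipulation of cell apoptosis, and the associated work concerns photocleavable proteins with fast and efficient dissociation.
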