Addgene plasmid #164050: pcDNA-NBid-PhoCl1-CBid
Purpose: Optogenetic manipulation of cell apoptosis using PhoCl1
Depositing lab: Robert Campbell. Depositing organization: University of Alberta. Publication: Photocleavable proteins that undergo fast and efficient dissociation. Lu X, Wen Y, Zhang S, Zhang W, Chen Y, Shen Y, Lemieux MJ, Campbell RE. Chem Sci. 2021 May 31;12(28):9658-9672. doi: 10.1039/d1sc01059j. eCollection 2021 Jul 21. PubMed 34349937.
Backbone
  Vector backbone: pcDNA3.1+
  Backbone size w/o insert (bp): 5350
  Total vector size (bp): 6709
  Vector type: Mammalian Expression
  Selectable markers: Neomycin (select with G418)
Growth in bacteria
  Bacterial resistance: Ampicillin, 100 μg/mL
  Growth temperature: 37°C
  Growth strain: DH5alpha
  Copy number: High Copy
Gene/Insert
  Gene/Insert name: NBid-PhoCl1-CBid
  Species: Synthetic
  Insert size (bp): 1359
  Promoter: CMV promotor
  Tag / fusion protein: kozak sequence (N terminal on insert)
  Cloning method: Restriction Enzyme; 5′ cloning site NheI (not destroyed); 3′ cloning site XhoI (not destroyed)
  Sequencing primers: 5′ CCTCGACTG TGCCTTCTA; 3′ CG CAAATGGGCG GTAGGCGTG
Terms and licenses: Academic/Nonprofit Terms; Industry Terms: Not Available to Industry
Depositor comments: Please visit https://www.biorxiv.org/content/10.1101/2020.12.10.419556v1 for bioRxiv preprint.
How to cite: pcDNA-NBid-PhoCl1-CBid was a gift from Robert Campbell (Addgene plasmid # 164050 ; http://n2t.net/addgene:164050 ; RRID:Addgene_164050)
